>Addgene plasmid #63890 | pComb3XSS | addgene full sequence | sequence record 449948 | Addgene NGS Result
TCGGCCATGGCTGGTTGGGCAGCGAGTAATAACAATCCAGCGGCTGCCGTAGGCAATAGGTATTTCATTA
TGACTGTCTCCTTGGCGACTAGCTAGTTTAGAATTCGTAATCATGGTCATAGCTGTTTCCTGTGTGAAAT
TGTTATCCGCTCACAATTCCACACAACATACGAGCCGGAAGCATAAAGTGTAAAGCCTGGGGTGCCTAAT
GAGTGAGCTAACTCACATTAATTGCGTTGCGCTCACTGCCCGCTTTCCAGTCGGGAAACCTGTCGTGTTA
CTAATGATGGTGATGGTGATGGCTAGTTTTGTCACAAGATTTGGGCTCAACTTTCTTGTCCACCTTGGTG
TTGCTGGGCTTGTGATTCACGTTGCAGATGTAGGTCTGGGTGCCCAAGCTGCTGGAGGGCACGGTCACCA
CGCTGCTGAGGGAGTAGAGTCCTGAGGACTGTAGGACAGCCGGGAAGGTGTGCACGCCGCTGGTCAGGGC
GCCTGAGTTCCACGACACCGTCGCCGGTTCGGGGAAGTAGTCCTTGACCAGGCAGCCCAGGGCCGCTGTG
CCCCCAGAGGTGCTCTTGGAGGAGGGTGCCAGGGGGAAGACCGATGGGCCCTTGGTGGAGGCTGCGGAGA
CGGTGACCGTGGTACCAGCAGAAACCTGGCCAGGCTCCCAGGCTCCTCATCTATGGTACATCCAGCAGGG
CCACTGGCATCCCAGACAGGTTCAGTGGCAGTGGGTCTGGGACAGACTTCACTCTCACCATCAGCAGACT
GGAGCCTGAAGATTTTGCAGTGTACTACTGTCAGCAGTATGGTGGCTCACCGTGGTTCGGCCAAGGGACC
AAGGTGGAACTCAAACGAACTGTGGCTGCACCATCTGTCTTCATCTTCCCGCCATCTGATGAGCAGTTGA
AATCTGGAACTGCCTCTGTTGTGTGCCTGCTGAATAACTTCTATCCCAGAGAGGCCAAAGTACAGTGGAA
GGTGGATAACGCCCTCCAATCGGGTAACTCCCAGGAGAGTGTCACAGAGCAGGACAGCAAGGACAGCACC
TACAGCCTCAGCAGCACCCTGACGCTGAGCAAAGCAGACTACGAGAAACACAAAGTCTACGCCTGCGAAG
TCACCCATCAGGGCCTGAGCTTGCCCGTCACAAAGAGCTTCAACAGGGGAGAGTGTTAGTTCTAGATAAT
TAATTAGGAGGAATTTAAAATGAAATACCTATTGCCTACGGCAGCCGCTGGATTGTTATTACTCGCTGCC
CAACCAGCCATGGCCGAGGTGCAGCTGCTCGAGATGAGCGATAAAATTATTCACCTGACTGACGACAGTT
TTGACACGGATGTACTCAAAGCGGACGGGGCGATCCTCGTCGATTTCTGGGCAGAGTGGTGCGGTCCGTG
CAAAATGATCGCCCCGATTCTGGATGAAATCGCTGACGAATATCAGGGCAAACTGACCGTTGCAAAACTG
AACATCGATCAAAACCCTGGCACTGCGCCGAAATATGGCATCCGTGGTATCCCGACTCTGCTGCTGTTCA
AAAACGGTGAAGTGGCGGCAACCAAAGTGGGTGCACTGTCTAAAGGTCAGTTGAAAGAGTTCCTCGACGC
TAACCTGGCGTACCCGTACGACGTTCCGGACTACGGTTCTACTAGTGGCCAGGCCGGCCAGCACCATCAC
CATCACCATGGCGCATACCCGTACGACGTTCCGGACTACGCTTCTTAG
[40 nt withheld, positions 1729-1768]
GCTCTGAGGGA
[97 nt withheld, positions 1780-1876]
T
[63 nt withheld, positions 1878-1940]
T
[41 nt withheld, positions 1942-1982]
T
[62 nt withheld, positions 1984-2045]
A
[35 nt withheld, positions 2047-2081]
CCTCCCTCAATCGGTTGAATGTCGCCCTTTTGTCTTTGGCGCTGGTAAACCATATGAA
[86 nt withheld, positions 2140-2225]
T
[36 nt withheld, positions 2227-2262]
GCTAGCTAATTAATTTAAGCGGCCGCAGATCTGCTCTCTGAGGAGGATCTGGGAAATTGTAAGCGTTAAT
ATTTTGTTAAAATTCGCGTTAAATTTTTGTTAAATCAGCTCATTTTTTAACCAATAGGCCGAAATCGGCA
AAATCCCTTATAAATCAAAAGAATAGACCGAGATAGGGT
[37 nt withheld, positions 2442-2478]
AAAGAACGTGGACTCCAACGTCAAAGG
[49 nt withheld, positions 2506-2554]
T
[91 nt withheld, positions 2556-2646]
G
[124 nt withheld, positions 2648-2771]
CAGGTGGCACTTTTCGGGGAAATGTGCGCGGAACCCCTATTTGTTTATTTTTCTAAATACATTCAAATAT
GTATCCGCTCATGAGACAATAACCCTGATAAATGCTTCAATAATATTGAAAAAGGAAGAGTATGAGTATT
CAACATTTCCGTGTCGCCCTTATTCCCTTTTTTGCGGCATTTTGCCTTCCTGTTTTTGCTCACCCAGAAA
CGCTGGTGAAAGTAAAAGATGCTGAAGATCAGTTGGGTGCACGAGTGGGTTACATCGAACTGGATCTCAA
CAGCGGTAAGATCCTTGAGAGTTTTCGCCCCGAAGAACGTTTTCCAATGATGAGCACTTTTAAAGTTCTG
CTATGTGGCGCGGTATTATCCCGTATTGACGCCGGGCAAGAGCAACTCGGTCGCCGCATACACTATTCTC
AGAATGACTTGGTTGAGTACTCACCAGTCACAGAAAAGCATCTTACGGATGGCATGACAGTAAGAGAATT
ATGCAGTGCTGCCATAACCATGAGTGATAACACTGCGGCCAACTTACTTCTGACAACGATCGGAGGACCG
AAGGAGCTAACCGCTTTTTTGCACAACATGGGGGATCATGTAACTCGCCTTGATCGTAGGGAACCGGAGC
TGAATGAAGCCATACCAAACGACGAGCGTGACACCACGATGCCTGTAGCAATGGCAACAACGTTGCGCAA
ACTATTAACTGGCGAACTACTTACTCTAGCTTCCCGGCAACAATTAATAGACTGGATGGAGGCGGATAAA
GTTGCAGGACCACTTCTGCGCTCGGCCCTTCCGGCTGGCTGGTTTATTGCTGATAAATCTGGAGCCGGTG
AGCGTGGGTCTCGCGGTATCATTGCAGCACTGGGGCCAGATGGTAAGCCCTCCCGTATCGTAGTTATCTA
CACGACGGGGAGTCAGGCAACTATGGATGAACGAAATAGACAGATCGCTGAGATAGGTGCCTCACTGATT
AAGCATTGGTAACTGTCAGACCAAGTTTACTCATATATACTTTAGATTGATTTAAAACTTCATTTTTAAT
TTAAAAGGATCTAGGTGAAGATCCTTTTTGATAATCTCATGACCAAAATCCCTTAACGTGAGTTTTCGTT
CCACTGAGCGTCAGACCCCGTAGAAAAGATCAAAGGATCTTCTTGAGATCCTTTTTTTCTGCGCGTAATC
TGCTGCTTGCAAACAAAAAAACCACCGCTACCAGCGGTGGTTTGTTTGCCGGATCAAGAGCTACCAACTC
TTTTTCCGAAGGTAACTGGCTTCAGCAGAGCGCAGATACCAAATACTGTTCTTCTAGTGTAGCCGTAGTT
AGGCCACCACTTCAAGAACTCTGTAGCACCGCCTACATACCTCGCTCTGCTAATCCTGTTACCAGTGGCT
GCTGCCAGTGGCGATAAGTCGTGTCTTACCGGGTTGGACTCAAGACGATAGTTACCGGATAAGGCGCAGC
GGTCGGGCTGAACGGGGGGTTCGTGCACACAGCCCAGCTTGGAGCGAACGACCTACACCGAACTGAGATA
CCTACAGCGTGAGCTATGAGAAAGCGCCACGCTTCCCGAAGGGAGAAAGGCGGACAGGTATCCGGTAAGC
GGCAGGGTCGGAACAGGAGAGCGCACGAGGGAGCTTCCAGGGGGAAACGCCTGGTATCTTTATAGTCCTG
TCGGGTTTCGCCACCTCTGACTTGAGCGTCGATTTTTGTGATGCTCGTCAGGGGGGCGGAGCCTATGGAA
AAACGCCAGCAACGCGGCCTTTTTACGGTTCCTGGCCTTTTGCTGGCCTTTTGCTCACATGTTCTTTCCT
GCGTTATCCCCTGATTCTGTGGATAACCGTATTACCGCCTTTGAGTGAGCTGATACCGCTCGCCGCAGCC
GAACGACCGAGCGCAGCGAGTCAGTGAGCGAGGAAGCGGAAGAGCGCCCAATACGCAAACCGCCTCTCCC
CGCGCGTTGGCCGATTCATTAATGCAGCTGGCACGACAGGTTTCCCGACTGGAAAGCGGGCAGTGAGCGC
AACGCAATTAATGTGAGTTAGCTCACTCATTAGGCACCCCAGGCTTTACACTTTATGCTTCCGGCTCGTA
TGTTGTGTGGAATTGTGAGCGGATAACAATTGAATTCAGGAGGAATTTAAAATGAAAAAGACAGCTATCG
CGATTGCAGTGGCACTGGCTGGTTTCGCTACCGTGGCCCAGGCGGCCGAGC
Features (pLannotate 1.2.2; 20 found; start..end, strand, type, name):
    140..156     -  protein_bind   lac operator: The lac repressor binds to the lac operator to inhibit transcription in E. coli. This inhibition can be relieved by adding lactose or isopropyl-β-D-thiogalactopyranoside (IPTG). lac repressor encoded by lacI
    164..194     -  promoter       lac promoter: promoter for the E. coli lac operon
    209..230     -  protein_bind   CAP binding site: CAP binding activates transcription in the presence of cAMP. E. coli catabolite activator protein
    243..277     -  CDS            lacI (fragment): lac repressor; lacI; The lac repressor binds to the lac operator to inhibit transcription in E. coli. This inhibition can be relieved by adding lactose or isopropyl-β-D-thiogalactopyranoside (IPTG).
    285..301     -  CDS            7xHis (fragment): 6xHis affinity tag
    305..622     -  CDS            IGHG1 (fragment): IGHG1_HUMAN - Experimental evidence at protein level: Swiss-Prot protein existence level 1. Constant region of immunoglobulin heavy chains. Immunoglobulins, also known as antibodies, are membrane-bound or secreted glycoproteins produced by B lymphocytes. In the recognition phase of humoral immunity, the membrane-bound immunoglobulins serve as receptors which, upon binding of a specific antigen, trigger the clonal expansion and differentiation of B lymphocytes into immunoglobulins- secreting plasma cells. Secreted immunoglobulins mediate the effector phase of humoral immunity, which results in
    640..1176    +  CDS            IGK_HUMAN (fragment): Experimental evidence at protein level: Swiss-Prot protein existence level 1. Immunoglobulins, also known as antibodies, are membrane-bound or secreted glycoproteins produced by B lymphocytes. In the recognition phase of humoral immunity, the membrane-bound immunoglobulins serve as receptors which, upon binding of a specific antigen, trigger the clonal expansion and differentiation of B lymphocytes into immunoglobulins- secreting plasma cells. Secreted immunoglobulins mediate the effector phase of humoral immunity, which results in the elimination of bound antigens (PubMed:22158414, PubMed:201
   1210..1275    +  CDS            pel1 (fragment): PLY1_PECAS - Also known as pelA. Experimental evidence at protein level: Swiss-Prot protein existence level 1. Involved in maceration and soft-rotting of plant tissue. From Pectobacterium atrosepticum (strain SCRI 1043 / ATCC BAA-672) (Erwinia carotovora subsp. atroseptica).
   1294..1620    +  CDS            trxA: THIO_ECO57 - Experimental evidence at protein level: Swiss-Prot protein existence level 1. Participates in various redox reactions through the reversible oxidation of its active center dithiol to a disulfide and catalyzes dithiol-disulfide exchange reactions. From Escherichia coli O157:H7.
   1672..1689    +  CDS            6xHis: 6xHis affinity tag
   1729..2262    +  CDS            M13 gene III (fragment) (sequence partly withheld): pIII; III; minor coat protein
   2343..2771    -  rep_origin     f1 ori (sequence partly withheld): f1 bacteriophage origin of replication; arrow indicates direction of (+) strand synthesis
   2798..2902    +  promoter       AmpR promoter: bla
   2903..3763    +  CDS            AmpR: β-lactamase; bla; confers resistance to ampicillin, carbenicillin, and related antibiotics
   3934..4522    +  rep_origin     ori: high-copy-number ColE1/pMB1/pBR322/pUC origin of replication
   4705..4797    +  CDS            lacI (fragment): lac repressor; lacI; The lac repressor binds to the lac operator to inhibit transcription in E. coli. This inhibition can be relieved by adding lactose or isopropyl-β-D-thiogalactopyranoside (IPTG).
   4810..4831    +  protein_bind   CAP binding site: CAP binding activates transcription in the presence of cAMP. E. coli catabolite activator protein
   4846..4876    +  promoter       lac promoter: promoter for the E. coli lac operon
   4884..4900    +  protein_bind   lac operator: The lac repressor binds to the lac operator to inhibit transcription in E. coli. This inhibition can be relieved by adding lactose or isopropyl-β-D-thiogalactopyranoside (IPTG). lac repressor encoded by lacI
   4923..14      +  CDS            ompA (fragment) (across the origin): OMPA_ECOLI - Also known as con From Escherichia coli (strain K12).
