[The description below was written by a language model from this plasmid's Addgene catalogue record and pLannotate feature annotations shown in this document.]
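Description:
pComb3XSS is a third-generation phagemid for M13 phage display in E. coli, derived from pComb3H and roughly 4.9–5.0 kb in size. It replicates as a high-copy plasmid from a ColE1/pUC-type origin and is selected with ampicillin through the bla gene. An f1 origin allows single-stranded packaging into phage particles, which normally relies on helper phage superinfection. Expression is driven by the lac promoter/operator with its CAP binding site. The feature table shows an ompA leader fragment immediately downstream of the promoter and a pelB-type (pel1) leader further along. This fits the two-cistron Fab layout, in which the light and heavy chains are each directed to the periplasm.

The "SS" refers to a double stuffer occupying the cloning regions: a stuffer of about 1200 bp between SacI and XbaI in the light chain position, and one of about 300 bp between XhoI and SpeI in the heavy chain position. The annotation suggests these stuffers are assembled from unrelated pieces, including immunoglobulin constant region fragments, a second inverted lac promoter segment and a thioredoxin (trxA) coding sequence. Asymmetric SfiI sites flank the entire ~1600 bp block, so it can be removed for directional cloning of scFv, peptides or other proteins, or of a complete Fab. Downstream of the cloning region lie a 6xHis tag and an HA tag (the HA tag is recorded in the catalogue fields but not annotated), then an amber stop codon and a truncated gene III. In suppressor strains the insert is displayed as a pIII fusion, whereas non-suppressor strains produce soluble tagged protein without subcloning. Gene III can alternatively be excised with SpeI/NheI. The plasmid is recommended as the source of prepared vector for library construction, and the record notes that it is prone to multimerization.
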