Addgene plasmid #63890: pComb3XSS
Purpose: 3rd generation plasmid for phage display on modified geneIII, contains stuffer fragment
Depositing lab: Carlos Barbas. Depositing organization: Scripps California (The Scripps Research Institute). Publication: Methods for the generation of chicken monoclonal antibody fragments by phage display. Andris-Widhopf J, Rader C, Steinberger P, Fuller R, Barbas CF 3rd. J Immunol Methods. 2000 Aug 28;242(1-2):159-81. 10.1016/s0022-1759(00)00221-0 PubMed 10986398.
Backbone
  Vector backbone: pComb3H
  Backbone size w/o insert (bp): 3300
  Total vector size (bp): 4900
  Modifications to backbone: Addition of 6xHis and HA tags for detection and purification, amber stop codon upstream of geneIII to produce soluble protein by switching to a non-suppressor strain of E. coli (e.g. Top10F')
  Vector type: Bacterial Expression ; phage display
Growth in bacteria
  Bacterial resistance: Ampicillin, 100 μg/mL
  Growth temperature: 37°C
  Growth strain: XL1 Blue
  Copy number: High Copy
Gene/Insert 1
  Gene/Insert name: SS Stuffer (alt name: SfiI Stuffer)
  Species: Synthetic
  Insert size (bp): 1600
  Promoter: lacZ
  Tag / fusion protein: 6x His (C terminal on backbone); HA tag (C terminal on backbone); geneIII (C terminal on backbone)
  Cloning method: Restriction Enzyme; 5′ cloning site SfiI (not destroyed); 3′ cloning site SfiI (not destroyed)
  Sequencing primers: 5′ 5'-AAG ACA GCT ATC GCG ATT GCA G-3'; 3′ 5'-GCC CCC TTA TTA GCG TTT GCC ATC-3'
Gene/Insert 2
  Gene/Insert name: Light Chain Stuffer
  Species: Synthetic
  Insert size (bp): 1200
  Cloning method: Restriction Enzyme; 5′ cloning site SacI (not destroyed); 3′ cloning site XbaI (not destroyed)
  Sequencing primers: 5′ 5'-AAG ACA GCT ATC GCG ATT GCA G-3'; 3′ 5'-CGG CTG CCG TAG GCA ATA GGT-3'
Gene/Insert 3
  Gene/Insert name: Heavy Chain Stuffer
  Species: Synthetic
  Insert size (bp): 300
  Cloning method: Restriction Enzyme; 5′ cloning site XhoI (not destroyed); 3′ cloning site SpeI (not destroyed)
  Sequencing primers: 5′ NA; 3′ 5'-AGA AGC GTA GTC CGG AAC GTC-3'
Terms and licenses: Academic/Nonprofit Terms; Industry Terms: Not Available to Industry
Depositor comments: pComb3X is the newest of the pComb vectors. Improvements over pComb3 include increased stability and introduction of an asymmetric SfiI cassette for directional cloning of full Fab, scFv, peptide and other protein for phage display. 6xHis and HA tags allow for purification and detection. An amber stop codon was introduced to turn-off expression of the pIII fusion protein by switching to a non-supressor strain of E. coli allowing production of soluble protein without subcloning. Alternatively, the gene for phage protein pIII can be removed by SpeI/NheI digest. pComb3XSS is recommended for preparation of vector for library cloning. The “SS” refers to the double stuffer, a 1200bp stuffer in the Fab light chain cloning region bounded by SacI and XbaI restriction sites and a 300bp stuffer in Fab heavy chain cloning region bound by XhoI and SpeI restriction sites. Also, the 1600bp double stuffer (both stuffers plus the leader sequence between the Fab light chain and heavy chain cloning regions) can be removed by SfiI digest so that non-Fab genes of interest can be cloned. Also available on Addgene: pComb3XTT and pComb3XLambda are only needed at templates for the construction of chimeric Fab libraries as described in Phage Display: A Laboratory Manual. pComb3XTT can also be used as an Fab expression control. Select References: Barbas, C. F., III; Burton, D. R.; Scott, J.K., Silverman, G.J. Eds. (2001) Phage Display: A Laboratory Manual; Cold Spring Harbor Laboratory Press: Cold Spring Harbor, New York Rader, C; Popkov, M.; Neves, J.A.; Barbas III, C.F. (2002) Integrin _v_3 Targeted Therapy of Kaposi’s Sarcoma with an In Vitro Evolved Antibody. FASEB, 16(14):2000-2. Berry, J.D.; Rutherford, J.; Silverman, G.J.; Kaul, R.; Elia, M.; Gobuty, S.; Fuller, R.; Plummer, F.A.; & Barbas III, C.F. (2003) Development of Functional Human Monoclonal Single-Chain Variable Fragment Antibody Against HIV-1 From Human Cervical B cells. Hybridoma and Hybridomics, 22(2):, 97-108. Jendreyko N, Popkov M, Beerli RR, Chung J, McGavern DB, Rader C, Barbas CF 3rd. (2003) Intra-diabodies: Bispecific, tetravalent antibodies for the simultaneous functional knockout of two cell surface receptors. J Biol Chem., 278(48):, 47812-9. Steinberger, P.; Sutton, J.K.; Rader, C.; Elia, M.; and Barbas III, C. F. (2000) Generation and Characterization of a Recombinant Human CCR5-specific Antibody: A Phage Display Approach for Rabbit Antibody Humanization. J. Biol. Chem., 275,, 36073-36078. Goncalves, J.; Kilva, F.; Freitas-Vieira, A.; Santa-Marta, M.; Malho, R.; Yang, X.; Gabuzda, D.; and Barbas III, C.F. (2002) Functional Neutralization of HIV-1 Vif Protein by Intracellular Immunization Inhibits Reverse Transcription and Viral Replication. J. Biol. Chem., 277(35):32036-45. Popkov, M.; Mage, R.G.; Alexander, C.B.; Thundivalappil, S.; Barbas III, C.F.; Rader, C. (2003) Rabbit immune repertoires as sources for therapeutic monoclonal antibodies: The impact of Kappa Allotype-correlated variation in cysteine content on antibody libraries selected by phage display. J. Mol. Biol., 325:325-335. Chung, J.; Rader, C.; Popkov, M.; Hur, Y.-M.; Kim, H.-K.; Lee, Y.-J.; & Barbas III, C. F. (2004) Integrin _IIb_3 specific synthetic human monoclonal antibodies and HCDR3 peptides that potently inhibit platelet aggregation,FASEB 18(2):361-3. Popkov, M.; Jendreyko, N.; Gonzalez-Sapienza, G.; Mage, R.G.; Rader, C.; Barbas III, C.F. (2004) Human/mouse cross-reactive anti-VEGF receptor 2 recombinant antibodies selected from animmune b9 allotype rabbit antibody library, J. Immunol. Methods, 288(1-2):149-164. Popkov, M.; Rader, C.; Barbas III, C.F. (2004) Isolation of human prostate cancer reactive antibodies using phage display technology, J. Immunol. Methods, 291:137-151. Tanaka, F.; Fuller, R.; Barbas III, C.F. (2005) Development of Small Designer Aldolase Enzymes: Catalytic Activity, Folding, and Substrate Specificity. Biochemistry, 44:7583-7592. This plasmid has been found to be prone to multimerization. Multimerization often does not impact plasmid function, but may reduce transformation efficiencies. See our article on Plasmid Dimers and Multimers for more information (https://blog.addgene.org/plasmids-101-dimers-and-multimers)
How to cite: pComb3XSS was a gift from Carlos Barbas (Addgene plasmid # 63890 ; http://n2t.net/addgene:63890 ; RRID:Addgene_63890)
