>Addgene plasmid #63890 | pComb3XSS | addgene partial sequence | sequence record 110963 | F1ori-F 5'-GTGGACTCTTGTTCCAAACTGG-3'
ATTTTGCCGATTTCGGCCTATTGGTTAAAAAATGAGCTGATTTAACAAAAATTTAACGCGAATTTTAACA
AAATATTAACGCTTACAATTTCCCAGATCCTCCTCAGAGAGCAGATCTGCGGCCGCTTAAATTAATTAGC
TAGC
[36 nt withheld, positions 145-180]
A
[86 nt withheld, positions 182-267]
TTCATATGGTTTACCAGCGCCAAAGACAAAAGGGCGACATTCAACCGATTGAGGGAGG
[35 nt withheld, positions 326-360]
T
[62 nt withheld, positions 362-423]
A
[41 nt withheld, positions 425-465]
A
[63 nt withheld, positions 467-529]
A
[97 nt withheld, positions 531-627]
TCCCTCAGAGC
[40 nt withheld, positions 639-678]
CTAAGAAGCGTAGTCCGGAACGTCGTACGGGTATGCGCCATGGTGATGGTGATGGTGCT
