>Addgene plasmid #63890 | pComb3XSS | addgene partial sequence | sequence record 112514 | N-ChS-R 5'-TGCCCAGAAATCGACGAGG-3'
CTGTCGTCAGTCAGGTGAATAATTTTATCGCTCATCTCGAGCAGCTGCACCTCGGCCATGGCTGGTTGGG
CAGCGAGTAATAACAATCCAGCGGCTGCCGTAGGCAATAGGTATTTCATTTTAAATTCCTCCTAATTAAT
TATCTAGAACTAACACTCTCCCCTGTTGAAGCTCTTTGTGACGGGCAAGCTCAGGCCCTGATGGGTGACT
TCGCAGGCGTAGACTTTGTGTTTCTCGTAGTCTGCTTTGCTCAGCGTCAGGGTGCTGCTGAGGCTGTAGG
TGCTGTCCTTGCTGTCCTGCTCTGTGACACTCTCCTGGGAGTTACCCGATTGGAGGGCGTTATCCACCTT
CCACTGTACTTTGGCCTCTCTGGGATAGAAGTTATTCAGCAGGCACACAACAGAGGCAGTTCCAGATTTC
AACTGCTCATCAGATGGCGGGAAGATGAAGACAGATGGTGCAGCCACAGTTCGTTTGAGTTCCACCTTGG
TCCCTTGGCCGAACCACGGTGAGCCACCATACTGCTGACAGTAGTACACTGCAAAATCTTCAGGCTCCAG
TCTGCTGATGGTGAGAGTGAAGTCTGTCCCAGACCCACTGCCACTGAACCTGTCTGGGATGCCAGTGGCC
CTGCTGGATGTACCATAGATGAGGAGCCTGGGAGCCTGGCCAGGTTTCTGCTGGTACCACGGTCACCGTC
TCCGCAGCCTCCACCAA
