>Addgene plasmid #63890 | pComb3XSS | addgene partial sequence | sequence record 166632 | pUC-4 5'-CAGTGAGCGAGGAAGCGGAAGAGCGCCCAA-3'
CTCTCCCCGCGCGTTGGCCGATTCATTAATGCAGCTGGCACGACAGGTTTCCCGACTGGAAAGCGGGCAG
TGAGCGCAACGCAATTAATGTGAGTTAGCTCACTCATTAGGCACCCCAGGCTTTACACTTTATGCTTCCG
GCTCGTATGTTGTGTGGAATTGTGAGCGGATAACAATTGAATTCAGGAGGAATTTAAAATGAAAAAGACA
GCTATCGCGATTGCAGTGGCACTGGCTGGTTTCGCTACCGTGGCCCAGGCGGCCGAGCTCGGCCATGGCT
GGTTGGGCAGCGAGTAATAACAATCCAGCGGCTGCCGTAGGCAATAGGTATTTCATTATGACTGTCTCCT
TG
